Addgene plasmid #173129: pDONR221-kcnj3a
Purpose: This gene was cloned into the gateway middle entry vector. It can be used for generating antisense riboprobe or gene expression using a gateway system.
Depositing lab: GuangJun Zhang. Depositing organization: Purdue University. Publication: Evolution of inwardly rectifying potassium channels and their gene expression in zebrafish embryos. Silic MR, Murata SH, Park SJ, Zhang G. Dev Dyn. 2021 Sep 23. doi: 10.1002/dvdy.425. PubMed 34558132.
Backbone
  Vector backbone: pDONR221
  Backbone manufacturer: Invitrogen
  Backbone size w/o insert (bp): 2550
  Total vector size (bp): 4023
  Vector type: PCR cloning vector
Growth in bacteria
  Bacterial resistance: Kanamycin, 50 μg/mL
  Growth temperature: 37°C
  Growth strain: DH5alpha
  Copy number: High Copy
Gene/Insert
  Gene/Insert name: kcnj3a (alt name: si:ch73-83c10.1)
  Species: D. rerio (zebrafish)
  Insert size (bp): 1473
  GenBank ID: XM_002663310.6
  Entrez Gene: kcnj3a (a.k.a. si:ch73-83c10.1)
  Promoter: No promoter at 5 end; T7 promoter at 3 end.
  Cloning method: Gateway Cloning
  Sequencing primers: 5′ M13F; 3′ M13R
Terms and licenses: Academic/Nonprofit Terms; Industry Terms: Not Available to Industry
Depositor comments: This gene was cloned from a pool of mixed zebrafish embryos (1-3dpf) using RT-PCR.
How to cite: pDONR221-kcnj3a was a gift from GuangJun Zhang (Addgene plasmid # 173129 ; http://n2t.net/addgene:173129 ; RRID:Addgene_173129)
