[The description below was written by a language model from this plasmid's Addgene catalogue record and pLannotate feature annotations shown in this document.]
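Description:
pDONR221-kcnj3a is a Gateway middle entry clone built on the Invitrogen pDONR221 backbone, carrying the zebrafish (Danio rerio) kcnj3a coding sequence. The plasmid totals 4,023 bp, with an insert of about 1.47 kb that was amplified by RT-PCR from a pool of mixed 1–3 days post-fertilization embryos. It is maintained in E. coli as a high-copy plasmid through a ColE1/pUC-type origin and is selected with kanamycin via an aminoglycoside phosphotransferase (KanR) gene. The rrnB T1 and T2 terminators upstream of the cloning region help insulate the insert from read-through transcription. Short lacI and lacZα fragments detected by the annotation are backbone remnants rather than functional genes.

The insert lies in the forward orientation between attL1 and attL2, the recombination sites used in the LR Clonase reaction to move an entry-clone insert into attR-containing destination vectors. The automated annotation matched the open reading frame to bovine KCNJ3 (GIRK1), a G protein-regulated inwardly rectifying potassium channel subunit. This reflects homology, since the catalogue entry identifies the gene as the zebrafish paralogue kcnj3a. There is no promoter at the 5' end of the insert, so the entry clone itself does not drive sense expression. A T7 promoter sits just beyond attL2 on the opposite strand, pointing back into the gene, so T7 RNA polymerase produces antisense transcripts. The construct therefore serves two purposes: as a template for antisense riboprobes, such as those used for in situ hybridization studies of gene expression in zebrafish embryos, and as a source of the kcnj3a coding sequence for assembling expression constructs by Gateway recombination.
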