Features (pLannotate 1.2.2; 10 found; start..end, strand, type, name):
    121..213     +  CDS            lacI (fragment): lac repressor; lacI; The lac repressor binds to the lac operator to inhibit transcription in E. coli. This inhibition can be relieved by adding lactose or isopropyl-β-D-thiogalactopyranoside (IPTG).
    268..295     -  terminator     rrnB T2 terminator: transcription terminator T2 from the E. coli rrnB gene
    427..470     +  terminator     rrnB T1 terminator: Escherichia coli rrnB; transcription terminator T1 from the E. coli rrnB gene
    517..553     -  CDS            lacZα (fragment): LacZα fragment of β-galactosidase; lacZ fragment
    569..668     +  protein_bind   attL1: mutant version of attL; recombination site for the Gateway® LR reaction LR Clonase™
    674..2143    +  CDS            KCNJ3: KCNJ3_BOVIN - Also known as GIRK1. Experimental evidence at protein level: Swiss-Prot protein existence level 1. This potassium channel is controlled by G proteins. Inward rectifier potassium channels are characterized by a greater tendency to allow potassium to flow into the cell rather than out of it. Their voltage dependence is regulated by the concentration of extracellular potassium; as external potassium is raised, the voltage range of the channel opening shifts to more positive voltages. The inward rectification is mainly due to the blockage of outward current by internal magnesium. Thi
   2148..2247    -  protein_bind   attL2: mutant version of attL; recombination site for the Gateway® LR reaction LR Clonase™
   2265..2283    -  promoter       T7 promoter: promoter for bacteriophage T7 RNA polymerase
   2417..3226    +  CDS            KanR: aminoglycoside phosphotransferase; aph(3')-Ia; confers resistance to kanamycin in bacteria or G418 (Geneticin®) in eukaryotes
   3373..3961    +  rep_origin     ori: high-copy-number ColE1/pMB1/pBR322/pUC origin of replication
>Addgene plasmid #173129 | pDONR221-kcnj3a | addgene full sequence | sequence record 342882 | Addgene NGS Result
CTTTCCTGCGTTATCCCCTGATTCTGTGGATAACCGTATTACCGCCTTTGAGTGAGCTGATACCGCTCGC
CGCAGCCGAACGACCGAGCGCAGCGAGTCAGTGAGCGAGGAAGCGGAAGAGCGCCCAATACGCAAACCGC
CTCTCCCCGCGCGTTGGCCGATTCATTAATGCAGCTGGCACGACAGGTTTCCCGACTGGAAAGCGGGCAG
TGAGCGCAACGCAATTAATACGCGTACCGCTAGCCAGGAAGAGTTTGTAGAAACGCAAAAAGGCCATCCG
TCAGGATGGCCTTCTGCTTAGTTTGATGCCTGGCAGTTTATGGCGGGCGTCCTGCCCGCCACCCTCCGGG
CCGTTGCTTCACAACGTTCAAATCCGCTCCCGGCGGATTTGTCCTACTCAGGAGAGCGTTCACCGACAAA
CAACAGATAAAACGAAAGGCCCAGTCTTCCGACTGAGCCTTTCGTTTTATTTGATGCCTGGCAGTTCCCT
ACTCTCGCGTTAACGCTAGCATGGATGTTTTCCCAGTCACGACGTTGTAAAACGACGGCCAGTCTTAAGC
TCGGGCCCCAAATAATGATTTTATTTTGACTGATAGTGACCTGTTCGTTGCAACAAATTGATGAGCAATG
CTTTTTTATAATGCCAACTTTGTACAAAAAAGCAGGCTTCACCATGTCTGCACTCCGTAAGAAATTTGGA
AATGACTATCAGGTAGTGACCACTACCTCCTCCAGCCATCTGAAGGACAAGAGGAGGAAACGACAACGAT
TTGTGGATAAGAACGGACGATGTAACGTCCAACACGGAAACTTGGGCGGAGAGACCAGCAGATATCTCTC
CGACTTGTTCACAACTTTAGTAGACCTTAAATGGAGGTGGAACCTTTTCATCTTCATCCTCACATACACA
GTGGCCTGGTTATTCATGGCGTTTATGTGGTGGGTCATTGCATATATCAGAGGCGACCTGAACCGAACCC
ATGATGAGAAGTACACGCCATGCGTGGCCAACGTGTATAACTTTCCCTCTGCGTTCCTCTTTTTTATTGA
GACGGAGGCCACTATAGGATATGGCCACAGATACATCACTGATAAATGTCCAGAAGGGATCATTCTCTTC
TTATTTCAGTCCATCCTAGGCTCCATAGTGGATGCCTTTCTAATAGGCTGCATGTTCATAAAGATGTCTC
AACCCAAGAAGAGGGCGGAAACTCTGATGTTCAGTGAAAATGCAGCCATTTCCATGCGTGACGGCAAACT
CACGCTGATGTTCAGAGTGGGAAACCTGCGCAACAGCCACATGGTTTCAGCCCAAATCCGGTGTAAATTA
CTCAAGTCCCGTCAGACGCCTGAGGGCGAGTTCCTTCCTTTGGATCAGCTGGAGCTGGATGTTGGCTTCA
GCACTGGAGCGGACCAGCTCTTTCTTGTGTCGCCACTCACAATCTGCCATGTGATTGACACTAAGAGCCC
CTTCTATGAACTTTCACAACACTCCATGCAGACAGAACAGTTCGAAATTGTCGTGATTTTGGAGGGTATT
GTTGAAACAACTGGCATGACTTGTCAAGCGCGGACATCATACACAGAGGACGAGGTGCTTTGGGGCCACA
GATTCTTCCCAGTCATCTCTCTAGAGGAGGGCTTCTTTAAAGTGGATTATTCTCAGTTCCATGCCACATT
CGAAGTTCCCACACCTCCCTACAGTGCAAAGGAACAGGACGAGGCATTACTCATGTCCTCACCACTCATG
GCCCCATCGCTGTGCAACAGCGGAGAAAAGAACAGCTCCCTTGACTGCCTAGAACTACTGGAAGATCCAG
AGAGCACCACCAAATTACCAGCCAAAGTTCAGAAGATGACAGGTAGAGATGGGCTTCCCAGGAAGCTCCT
GAGAATGAGCTCCACCACATCAGAGATGACATACAGCCTTGGCGAACTGCCTATAAAGCTCCAGCGCATC
AGTTCAGTGCCTGGGGTCTCAGAGGAAATGCAGGTTACCAAGACGACTAGGATTTCCAGCGAGGCCATCA
GCAAATCAGTTGCGGACTTGCCACCGAAACTACAGAGACTGTCTGGTGGAGGAGGCCGCATGGATGGACA
CCTGCCGCCCAAACTCCGAAAGATGAACTCTGATCGCTTCACATAAGACCCAGCTTTCTTGTACAAAGTT
GGCATTATAAGAAAGCATTGCTTATCAATTTGTTGCAACGAACAGGTCACTATCAGTCAAAATAAAATCA
TTATTTGCCATCCAGCTGATATCCCCTATAGTGAGTCGTATTACATGGTCATAGCTGTTTCCTGGCAGCT
CTGGCCCGTGTCTCAAAATCTCTGATGTTACATTGCACAAGATAAAAATATATCATCATGAACAATAAAA
CTGTCTGCTTACATAAACAGTAATACAAGGGGTGTTATGAGCCATATTCAACGGGAAACGTCGAGGCCGC
GATTAAATTCCAACATGGATGCTGATTTATATGGGTATAAATGGGCTCGCGATAATGTCGGGCAATCAGG
TGCGACAATCTATCGCTTGTATGGGAAGCCCGATGCGCCAGAGTTGTTTCTGAAACATGGCAAAGGTAGC
GTTGCCAATGATGTTACAGATGAGATGGTCAGACTAAACTGGCTGACGGAATTTATGCCTCTTCCGACCA
TCAAGCATTTTATCCGTACTCCTGATGATGCATGGTTACTCACCACTGCGATCCCCGGAAAAACAGCATT
CCAGGTATTAGAAGAATATCCTGATTCAGGTGAAAATATTGTTGATGCGCTGGCAGTGTTCCTGCGCCGG
TTGCATTCGATTCCTGTTTGTAATTGTCCTTTTAACAGCGATCGCGTATTTCGTCTCGCTCAGGCGCAAT
CACGAATGAATAACGGTTTGGTTGATGCGAGTGATTTTGATGACGAGCGTAATGGCTGGCCTGTTGAACA
AGTCTGGAAAGAAATGCATAAACTTTTGCCATTCTCACCGGATTCAGTCGTCACTCATGGTGATTTCTCA
CTTGATAACCTTATTTTTGACGAGGGGAAATTAATAGGTTGTATTGATGTTGGACGAGTCGGAATCGCAG
ACCGATACCAGGATCTTGCCATCCTATGGAACTGCCTCGGTGAGTTTTCTCCTTCATTACAGAAACGGCT
TTTTCAAAAATATGGTATTGATAATCCTGATATGAATAAATTGCAGTTTCATTTGATGCTCGATGAGTTT
TTCTAATCAGAATTGGTTAATTGGTTGTAACACTGGCAGAGCATTACGCTGACTTGACGGGACGGCGCAA
GCTCATGACCAAAATCCCTTAACGTGAGTTACGCGTCGTTCCACTGAGCGTCAGACCCCGTAGAAAAGAT
CAAAGGATCTTCTTGAGATCCTTTTTTTCTGCGCGTAATCTGCTGCTTGCAAACAAAAAAACCACCGCTA
CCAGCGGTGGTTTGTTTGCCGGATCAAGAGCTACCAACTCTTTTTCCGAAGGTAACTGGCTTCAGCAGAG
CGCAGATACCAAATACTGTTCTTCTAGTGTAGCCGTAGTTAGGCCACCACTTCAAGAACTCTGTAGCACC
GCCTACATACCTCGCTCTGCTAATCCTGTTACCAGTGGCTGCTGCCAGTGGCGATAAGTCGTGTCTTACC
GGGTTGGACTCAAGACGATAGTTACCGGATAAGGCGCAGCGGTCGGGCTGAACGGGGGGTTCGTGCACAC
AGCCCAGCTTGGAGCGAACGACCTACACCGAACTGAGATACCTACAGCGTGAGCTATGAGAAAGCGCCAC
GCTTCCCGAAGGGAGAAAGGCGGACAGGTATCCGGTAAGCGGCAGGGTCGGAACAGGAGAGCGCACGAGG
GAGCTTCCAGGGGGAAACGCCTGGTATCTTTATAGTCCTGTCGGGTTTCGCCACCTCTGACTTGAGCGTC
GATTTTTGTGATGCTCGTCAGGGGGGCGGAGCCTATGGAAAAACGCCAGCAACGCGGCCTTTTTACGGTT
CCTGGCCTTTTGCTGGCCTTTTGCTCACATGTT
