>Addgene plasmid #173129 | pDONR221-kcnj3a | depositor partial sequence | sequence record 335987 | M13R
GATGGNNNATAATGATTTTATTTTGACTGATAGTGACCTGTTCGTTGCAACAAATTGATAAGCAATGCTT
TCTTATAATGCCAACTTTGTACAAGAAAGCTGGGTCTTATGTGAAGCGATCAGAGTTCATCTTTCGGAGT
TTGGGCGGCAGGTGTCCATCCATGCGGCCTCCTCCACCAGACAGTCTCTGTAGTTTCGGTGGCAAGTCCG
CAACTGATTTGCTGATGGCCTCGCTGGAAATCCTAGTCGTCTTGGTAACCTGCATTTCCTCTGAGACCCC
AGGCACTGAACTGATGCGCTGGAGCTTTATAGGCAGTTCGCCAAGGCTGTATGTCATCTCTGATGTGGTG
GAGCTCATTCTCAGGAGCTTCCTGGGAAGCCCATCTCTACCTGTCATCTTCTGAACTTTGGCTGGTAATT
TGGTGGTGCTCTCTGGATCTTCCAGTAGTTCTAGGCAGTCAAGGGAGCTGTTCTTTTCTCCGCTGTTGCA
CAGCGATGGGGCCATGAGTGGTGAGGACATGAGTAATGCCTCGTCCTGTTCCTTTGCACTGTAGGGAGGT
GTGGGAACTTCGAATGTGGCATGGAACTGAGAATAATCCACTTTAAAGAAGCCCTCCTCTAGAGAGATGA
CTGGGAAGAATCTGTGGCCCCAAAGCACCTCGTCCTCTGTGTATGATGTCCGCGCTTGACAAGTCATGCC
AGTTGTTTCAACAATACCCTCCAAAATCACGACAATTTCGAACTGTTCTGNCTGCATGGA
